Addgene plasmid #20731: Col1a-3'probe
Depositing lab: Rudolf Jaenisch. Depositing organization: Whitehead Institute for Biomedical Research. Publication: Efficient method to generate single-copy transgenic mice by site-specific integration in embryonic stem cells. Beard C, Hochedlinger K, Plath K, Wutz A, Jaenisch R. Genesis. 2006 Jan . 44(1):23-8. 10.1002/gene.20180 PubMed 16400644.
Backbone
  Vector backbone: pBluescriptII KS
  Backbone size w/o insert (bp): 2970
  Vector type: Bacterial Expression
Growth in bacteria
  Bacterial resistance: Ampicillin, 100 μg/mL
  Growth temperature: 37°C
  Growth strain: DH5alpha
  Copy number: High Copy
Gene/Insert
  Gene/Insert name: Col1a-3'probe
  Species: M. musculus (mouse)
  Insert size (bp): 850
  Entrez Gene: Col1a1 (a.k.a. Col1a-1, Cola-1, Cola1, Mov-13, Mov13)
  Cloning method: Restriction Enzyme; 5′ cloning site XbaI (not destroyed); 3′ cloning site BamHI (not destroyed)
  Sequencing primers: 5′ T7; 3′ T3
Terms and licenses: Academic/Nonprofit Terms; Industry Terms: Not Available to Industry
How to cite: Col1a-3'probe was a gift from Rudolf Jaenisch (Addgene plasmid # 20731 ; http://n2t.net/addgene:20731 ; RRID:Addgene_20731)
