[The description below was written by a language model from this plasmid's Addgene catalogue record and the feature table of its GenBank file.]
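Description:
Col1a-3'probe is a small cloning plasmid built on the pBluescriptII KS phagemid backbone that carries an approximately 850 bp fragment of mouse genomic DNA from the Col1a1 (collagen type I alpha 1) locus. The fragment was inserted into the polylinker between XbaI and BamHI, both of which were preserved, so it can be released again by restriction digest. The full plasmid is 3,783 bp. It replicates in E. coli from a high-copy ColE1/pUC-type origin and is selected with ampicillin through the beta-lactamase gene and its own promoter. An f1 origin is also present, which allows single-stranded DNA production with helper phage.

The feature table annotates only backbone elements. The insert itself is unannotated and corresponds to the unlabelled region lying between the T7 promoter on one side and the KS primer site and T3 promoter on the other. These flanking phage promoters, together with the M13 forward and reverse sites, serve for sequencing across the insert and could in principle drive in vitro transcription of either strand. The lac promoter, lac operator and CAP binding site are remnants of the pBluescript lacZ-alpha screening cassette. Although the entry is catalogued as a bacterial expression vector, nothing in the record suggests that a protein is meant to be produced.

The name and the associated publication, which describes generating single-copy transgenic mice by site-specific integration in embryonic stem cells, indicate that the insert serves as a hybridization probe for the 3' side of the Col1a1 locus. Its likely use is to verify correct targeting or integration events in ES cell clones, for example by Southern blotting. The record does not state the exact genomic coordinates or the diagnostic digest.
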