LOCUS       Exported 3783 bp ds-DNA circular SYN 12-MAY-2021
DEFINITION  synthetic circular DNA
ACCESSION   .
VERSION     .
KEYWORDS    Col1a-3'probe
SOURCE      synthetic DNA construct
  ORGANISM  synthetic DNA construct
REFERENCE   1 (bases 1 to 3783)
  AUTHORS   Beard C, Hochedlinger K, Plath K, Wutz A, Jaenisch R
  TITLE     Efficient method to generate single-copy transgenic mice by
            site-specific integration in embryonic stem cells.
  JOURNAL   Genesis. 2006 Jan . 44(1):23-8.
  PUBMED    16400644
REFERENCE   2 (bases 1 to 3783)
  AUTHORS   .
  TITLE     Direct Submission
  JOURNAL   Exported May 12, 2021 from SnapGene Server 1.1.58
            http://www.snapgene.com
FEATURES             Location/Qualifiers
     source          1..3783
                     /organism="synthetic DNA construct"
                     /mol_type="other DNA"
     primer_bind     complement(892..908)
                     /label=KS primer
                     /note="common sequencing primer, one of multiple similar
                     variants"
     primer_bind     complement(893..909)
                     /label=pBluescriptKS
                     /note="For pBluescript vector"
     primer_bind     complement(938..958)
                     /label=T3
                     /note="T3 promoter, forward primer"
     promoter        complement(938..956)
                     /label=T3 promoter
                     /note="promoter for bacteriophage T3 RNA polymerase"
     primer_bind     complement(977..993)
                     /label=M13 rev
                     /note="common sequencing primer, one of multiple similar
                     variants"
     primer_bind     complement(977..993)
                     /label=M13 Reverse
                     /note="In lacZ gene. Also called M13-rev"
     primer_bind     complement(990..1012)
                     /label=M13/pUC Reverse
                     /note="In lacZ gene"
     protein_bind    1001..1017
                     /label=lac operator
                     /bound_moiety="lac repressor encoded by lacI"
                     /note="The lac repressor binds to the lac operator to
                     inhibit transcription in E. coli. This inhibition can be
                     relieved by adding lactose or
                     isopropyl-beta-D-thiogalactopyranoside (IPTG)."
     promoter        complement(1025..1055)
                     /label=lac promoter
                     /note="promoter for the E. coli lac operon"
     protein_bind    1070..1091
                     /label=CAP binding site
                     /bound_moiety="E. coli catabolite activator protein"
                     /note="CAP binding activates transcription in the presence
                     of cAMP."
     primer_bind     complement(1208..1225)
                     /label=L4440
                     /note="L4440 vector, forward primer"
     rep_origin      complement(1379..1967)
                     /direction=LEFT
                     /label=ori
                     /note="high-copy-number ColE1/pMB1/pBR322/pUC origin of
                     replication"
     primer_bind     complement(1459..1478)
                     /label=pBR322ori-F
                     /note="pBR322 origin, forward primer"
     CDS             complement(2138..2998)
                     /codon_start=1
                     /gene="bla"
                     /product="beta-lactamase"
                     /label=AmpR
                     /note="confers resistance to ampicillin, carbenicillin, and
                     related antibiotics"
                     /translation="MSIQHFRVALIPFFAAFCLPVFAHPETLVKVKDAEDQLGARVGYI
                     ELDLNSGKILESFRPEERFPMMSTFKVLLCGAVLSRIDAGQEQLGRRIHYSQNDLVEYS
                     PVTEKHLTDGMTVRELCSAAITMSDNTAANLLLTTIGGPKELTAFLHNMGDHVTRLDRW
                     EPELNEAIPNDERDTTMPVAMATTLRKLLTGELLTLASRQQLIDWMEADKVAGPLLRSA
                     LPAGWFIADKSGAGERGSRGIIAALGPDGKPSRIVVIYTTGSQATMDERNRQIAEIGAS
                     LIKHW"
     primer_bind     2761..2780
                     /label=Amp-R
                     /note="Ampicillin resistance gene, reverse primer"
     promoter        complement(2999..3103)
                     /gene="bla"
                     /label=AmpR promoter
     rep_origin      complement(3129..3584)
                     /direction=LEFT
                     /label=f1 ori
                     /note="f1 bacteriophage origin of replication; arrow
                     indicates direction of (+) strand synthesis"
     primer_bind     complement(3266..3287)
                     /label=F1ori-F
                     /note="F1 origin, forward primer"
     primer_bind     3478..3497
                     /label=F1ori-R
                     /note="F1 origin, reverse primer"
     primer_bind     3711..3733
                     /label=M13/pUC Forward
                     /note="In lacZ gene"
     primer_bind     3725..3742
                     /label=M13 Forward
                     /note="In lacZ gene. Also called M13-F20 or M13 (-21)
                     Forward"
     primer_bind     3726..3742
                     /label=M13 fwd
                     /note="common sequencing primer, one of multiple similar
                     variants"
     primer_bind     3752..3771
                     /label=T7
                     /note="T7 promoter, forward primer"
     promoter        3752..3770
                     /label=T7 promoter
                     /note="promoter for bacteriophage T7 RNA polymerase"
ORIGIN
        1 ccaccgcggt ggcggccgct ctagataaat tttcctttca cgttgtcctc atgcaaagtg
       61 ctaataataa attattaaag gccatcatta atagtcttgg atactccgtg accatatgaa
      121 cgtgtcctat gggtgccaca gtagactggt agcacaagag agggaagcta caaatggcct
      181 gttccttcct ttcaaatttg agacctgtct ccccgagtga aaggggtcat ctgtgtcctt
      241 atgtctactg tctggttcac cccagacttc tgcctgctgg attctcgggc cttctactat
      301 gtcaccgtcc ccattctctg agatgtgggg gacaattagt taccatccct ctagggcctc
      361 aggttctcag atggacagag ggagagaggg aaaaggaaga agaaaaagca aaaagttttg
      421 gggataaagg aaaaggaaag aagggggcag gaagaagggg ggaacaattc cacgggctcc
      481 ctgtaccgag ccagcatgct atcgtcccgg gcacctctgt gatgtggggt cctgtccttt
      541 ctggtgacac cccggaagtt ccaccacagc tctctaagat cccccgggga gagttccttg
      601 agggctgggc acctctctct ggtgagatca agggtgaccc aagaaattct catcctcctt
      661 gtgacacccc agcattagaa ggccccttct atactaaatt atggtttctt tgggctagag
      721 gtggggagag gccagctacc cctccatgtg tgaccaagga gcaacctggt cctccatgtc
      781 tcagtccctg tttctgctgc ttgaatccct ttgagggctc atgaacctcc caggatccat
      841 gggcaacacc tcccaggcct caggtctgca ggaattcgat atcaagctta tcgataccgt
      901 cgacctcgag ggggggcccg gtacccagct tttgttccct ttagtgaggg ttaattgcgc
      961 gcttggcgta atcatggtca tagctgtttc ctgtgtgaaa ttgttatccg ctcacaattc
     1021 cacacaacat acgagccgga agcataaagt gtaaagcctg gggtgcctaa tgagtgagct
     1081 aactcacatt aattgcgttg cgctcactgc ccgctttcca gtcgggaaac ctgtcgtgcc
     1141 agctgcatta atgaatcggc caacgcgcgg ggagaggcgg tttgcgtatt gggcgctctt
     1201 ccgcttcctc gctcactgac tcgctgcgct cggtcgttcg gctgcggcga gcggtatcag
     1261 ctcactcaaa ggcggtaata cggttatcca cagaatcagg ggataacgca ggaaagaaca
     1321 tgtgagcaaa aggccagcaa aaggccagga accgtaaaaa ggccgcgttg ctggcgtttt
     1381 tccataggct ccgcccccct gacgagcatc acaaaaatcg acgctcaagt cagaggtggc
     1441 gaaacccgac aggactataa agataccagg cgtttccccc tggaagctcc ctcgtgcgct
     1501 ctcctgttcc gaccctgccg cttaccggat acctgtccgc ctttctccct tcgggaagcg
     1561 tggcgctttc tcatagctca cgctgtaggt atctcagttc ggtgtaggtc gttcgctcca
     1621 agctgggctg tgtgcacgaa ccccccgttc agcccgaccg ctgcgcctta tccggtaact
     1681 atcgtcttga gtccaacccg gtaagacacg acttatcgcc actggcagca gccactggta
     1741 acaggattag cagagcgagg tatgtaggcg gtgctacaga gttcttgaag tggtggccta
     1801 actacggcta cactagaagg acagtatttg gtatctgcgc tctgctgaag ccagttacct
     1861 tcggaaaaag agttggtagc tcttgatccg gcaaacaaac caccgctggt agcggtggtt
     1921 tttttgtttg caagcagcag attacgcgca gaaaaaaagg atctcaagaa gatcctttga
     1981 tcttttctac ggggtctgac gctcagtgga acgaaaactc acgttaaggg attttggtca
     2041 tgagattatc aaaaaggatc ttcacctaga tccttttaaa ttaaaaatga agttttaaat
     2101 caatctaaag tatatatgag taaacttggt ctgacagtta ccaatgctta atcagtgagg
     2161 cacctatctc agcgatctgt ctatttcgtt catccatagt tgcctgactc cccgtcgtgt
     2221 agataactac gatacgggag ggcttaccat ctggccccag tgctgcaatg ataccgcgag
     2281 acccacgctc accggctcca gatttatcag caataaacca gccagccgga agggccgagc
     2341 gcagaagtgg tcctgcaact ttatccgcct ccatccagtc tattaattgt tgccgggaag
     2401 ctagagtaag tagttcgcca gttaatagtt tgcgcaacgt tgttgccatt gctacaggca
     2461 tcgtggtgtc acgctcgtcg tttggtatgg cttcattcag ctccggttcc caacgatcaa
     2521 ggcgagttac atgatccccc atgttgtgca aaaaagcggt tagctccttc ggtcctccga
     2581 tcgttgtcag aagtaagttg gccgcagtgt tatcactcat ggttatggca gcactgcata
     2641 attctcttac tgtcatgcca tccgtaagat gcttttctgt gactggtgag tactcaacca
     2701 agtcattctg agaatagtgt atgcggcgac cgagttgctc ttgcccggcg tcaatacggg
     2761 ataataccgc gccacatagc agaactttaa aagtgctcat cattggaaaa cgttcttcgg
     2821 ggcgaaaact ctcaaggatc ttaccgctgt tgagatccag ttcgatgtaa cccactcgtg
     2881 cacccaactg atcttcagca tcttttactt tcaccagcgt ttctgggtga gcaaaaacag
     2941 gaaggcaaaa tgccgcaaaa aagggaataa gggcgacacg gaaatgttga atactcatac
     3001 tcttcctttt tcaatattat tgaagcattt atcagggtta ttgtctcatg agcggataca
     3061 tatttgaatg tatttagaaa aataaacaaa taggggttcc gcgcacattt ccccgaaaag
     3121 tgccacctaa attgtaagcg ttaatatttt gttaaaattc gcgttaaatt tttgttaaat
     3181 cagctcattt tttaaccaat aggccgaaat cggcaaaatc ccttataaat caaaagaata
     3241 gaccgagata gggttgagtg ttgttccagt ttggaacaag agtccactat taaagaacgt
     3301 ggactccaac gtcaaaggnn nnnnnnnnnn nnnnnnnnnn nnnnnnnnnn nnnnnnnnnn
     3361 nnnnnnntnn nnnnnnnnnn nnnnnnnnnn nnnnnnnnnn nnnnnnnnnn nnnnnnnnnn
     3421 nnnnnnnnnn nnnnnnnnnn nnnnnnnnnn nnnnnnnnng nnnnnnnnnn nnnnnnnnnn
     3481 nnnnnnnnnn nnnnnnnnnn nnnnnnnnnn nnnnnnnnnn nnnnnnnnnn nnnnnnnnnn
     3541 nnnnnnnnnn nnnnnnnnnn nnnnnnnnnn nnnnnnnnnn nnnncccatt cgccattcag
     3601 gctgcgcaac tgttgggaag ggcgatcggt gcgggcctct tcgctattac gccagctggc
     3661 gaaaggggga tgtgctgcaa ggcgattaag ttgggtaacg ccagggtttt cccagtcacg
     3721 acgttgtaaa acgacggcca gtgagcgcgc gtaatacgac tcactatagg gcgaattgga
     3781 gct
//
