>Addgene plasmid #20731 | Col1a-3'probe | addgene partial sequence | sequence record 26574 | 20731 with T7
GCTCTAGATAAATTTTCCTTTCACGTTGTCCTCATGCAAAGTGCTAATAATAAATTATTAAAGGCCATCA
TTAATAGTCTTGGATACTCCGTGACCATATGAACGTGTCCTATGGGTGCCACAGTAGACTGGTAGCACAA
GAGAGGGAAGCTACAAATGGCCTGTTCCTTCCTTTCAAATTTGAGACCTGTCTCCCCGAGTGAAAGGGGT
CATCTGTGTCCTTATGTCTACTGTCTGGTTCACCCCAGACTTCTGCCTGCTGGATTCTCGGGCCTTCTAC
TATGTCACCGTCCCCATTCTCTGAGATGTGGGGGACAATTAGTTACCATCCCTCTAGGGCCTCAGGTTCT
CAGATGGACAGAGGGAGAGAGGGAAAAGGAAGAAGAAAAAGCAAAAAGTTTTGGGGATAAAGGAAAAGGA
AAGAAGGGGGCAGGAAGAAGGGGGGAACAATTCCACGGGCTCCCTGTACCGAGCCAGCATGCTATCGTCC
CGGGCACCTCTGTGATGTGGGGTCCTGTCCTTTCTGGTGACACCCCGGAAGTTCCACCACAGCTCTCTAA
GATCCCCCGGGGAGAGTTCCTTGAGGGCTGGGCACCTCTCTCTGGTGAGATCAAGGGTGACCCAAGAAAT
TCTCATCCTCCTTGTGACACCCCAGCATTAGAAAG
